Addgene plasmid #10758: 998 pSG5L HA PTEN T383A
Depositing lab: William Sellers. Depositing organization: Dana-Farber Cancer Institute. Publication: Phosphorylation of the PTEN tail regulates protein stability and function. Vazquez F, Ramaswamy S, Nakamura N, Sellers WR. Mol Cell Biol. 2000 Jul . 20(14):5010-8. 10.1128/MCB.20.14.5010-5018.2000 PubMed 10866658.
Backbone
  Vector backbone: pSG5L-HA
  Backbone size w/o insert (bp): 4100
  Vector type: Mammalian Expression
Growth in bacteria
  Bacterial resistance: Ampicillin, 100 μg/mL
  Growth temperature: 37°C
  Growth strain: DH5alpha
  Copy number: High Copy
Gene/Insert
  Gene/Insert name: PTEN
  Species: H. sapiens (human)
  Insert size (bp): 1200
  Mutation: T383A
  Entrez Gene: PTEN (a.k.a. 10q23del, BZS, CWS1, DEC, GLM2, MHAM, MMAC1, PTEN1, PTENbeta, TEP1)
  Tag / fusion protein: HA (N terminal on backbone)
  Cloning method: Restriction Enzyme; 5′ cloning site BamHI (not destroyed); 3′ cloning site EcoRI (not destroyed)
  Sequencing primers: 5′ T7
Terms and licenses: Academic/Nonprofit Terms; Industry Terms: Not Available to Industry
How to cite: 998 pSG5L HA PTEN T383A was a gift from William Sellers (Addgene plasmid # 10758 ; http://n2t.net/addgene:10758 ; RRID:Addgene_10758)
