[The description below was written by a language model from this plasmid's Addgene catalogue record.]
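Description:
998 pSG5L HA PTEN T383A is a mammalian expression plasmid built on the pSG5L-HA backbone (about 4.1 kb without insert). It carries a roughly 1.2 kb human PTEN coding sequence cloned between BamHI and EcoRI sites, both of which remain intact. It is maintained as a high-copy plasmid in E. coli under ampicillin selection. The record lists no mammalian selection marker, so it appears suited mainly to transient transfection. The catalogue entry does not name the promoter, polyadenylation signal or origin of replication, and no feature table is supplied. pSG5-family vectors generally use an SV40 early promoter for expression in mammalian cells, and they also carry a T7 promoter upstream of the cloning site. The T7 primer listed for 5′ sequencing is consistent with that arrangement.

The payload is PTEN, the lipid and protein phosphatase tumour suppressor. It is fused at its N terminus to an HA epitope tag supplied by the backbone, which lets the exogenous protein be detected or immunoprecipitated with anti-HA antibodies. The insert bears a T383A substitution, replacing a threonine in the C-terminal tail with alanine, which cannot be phosphorylated. The associated publication concerns how phosphorylation of the PTEN tail regulates the protein's stability and function. This construct therefore most likely serves as a single-site phosphorylation-deficient mutant, compared with wild-type PTEN and other tail mutants in assays of protein half-life, phosphorylation status and PTEN activity in transfected cells.
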