>Addgene plasmid #10758 | 998 pSG5L HA PTEN T383A | addgene partial sequence | sequence record 17697 | 10758 with SV40pA-R
TGCATAAACAANTTCTGCTTTAATAAGATCTGGATCTAGACTCGAGGCGATATCGGGGAATTCTCAGACT
TTTGTAATTTGTGTATGCTGATCTTCATCAAAAGGTTCATTCTCTGGATCAGAGTCCGCGGTGTCAGAAT
ATCTATAATGATCAGGTTCATTGTCACTAACATCTGGTGTTACAGAAGTTGAACTGCTAGCCTCTGGATT
TGACGGCTCCTCTACTGTTTTTGTGAAGTACAGCTTCACCTTAAAATTTGGAGAAAAGTATCGGTTGGCT
TTGTCTTTATTTGCTTTGTCAAGATCATTTTTTGTTAAAGTAAGTACTAGATATTCCTTGTCATTATCTG
CACGCTCTATACTGCAAATGCTATCGATTTCTTGATCACATAGACTTCCATTTTCTACTTTTTCTGAGGT
TTCCTCTGGTCCTGGTATGAAGAATGTATTTACCCAAAAGTGAAACATTTTGTCCTTTTTTAGCATCTTG
TTCTGTTTGTGGAAGAACTCTACTTTGATATCACCACACACAGGTAACGGCTGAGGGAACTCAAAGTACA
TGAACTTGTCTTCCCGTCGTGTGGGTCCTGAATTGGAGGAATATATCTTCACCTTTAGCTGGCAGANCAC
AAACTGAGGANTGCAANTTCCGCCACTGAACATTGGAATAGTTTCAAACATCATCTTGNGAAACAACAGT
GCCACTGGTCTATAATCCAGATGATTCTTTANNNNAGCTANATATACACNTAG
